>Addgene plasmid #156748 | pD649-HAsp-TNFRSF21-Fc(DAPA)-AviTag-6xHis | addgene full sequence | sequence record 426813 | Addgene NGS Result
TTTCAATATTATTGAAGCATTTATCAGGGTTATTGTCTCATGAGCGGATACATATTTGAATGTATTTAGA
AAAATAAACAAATAGGGGTCAGTGTTACAACCAATTAACCAATTCTGAACATTATCGCGAGCCCATTTAT
ACCTGAATATGGCTCATAACACCCCTTGCTCATGACCAAAATCCCTTAACGTGAGTTACGCGCGCGTCGT
TCCACTGAGCGTCAGACCCCGTAGAAAAGATCAAAGGATCTTCTTGAGATCCTTTTTTTCTGCGCGTAAT
CTGCTGCTTGCAAACAAAAAAACCACCGCTACCAGCGGTGGTTTGTTTGCCGGATCAAGAGCTACCAACT
CTTTTTCCGAAGGTAACTGGCTTCAGCAGAGCGCAGATACCAAATACTGTTCTTCTAGTGTAGCCGTAGT
TAGCCCACCACTTCAAGAACTCTGTAGCACCGCCTACATACCTCGCTCTGCTAATCCTGTTACCAGTGGC
TGCTGCCAGTGGCGATAAGTCGTGTCTTACCGGGTTGGACTCAAGACGATAGTTACCGGATAAGGCGCAG
CGGTCGGGCTGAACGGGGGGTTCGTGCACACAGCCCAGCTTGGAGCGAACGACCTACACCGAACTGAGAT
ACCTACAGCGTGAGCTATGAGAAAGCGCCACGCTTCCCGAAGGGAGAAAGGCGGACAGGTATCCGGTAAG
CGGCAGGGTCGGAACAGGAGAGCGCACGAGGGAGCTTCCAGGGGGAAACGCCTGGTATCTTTATAGTCCT
GTCGGGTTTCGCCACCTCTGACTTGAGCGTCGATTTTTGTGATGCTCGTCAGGGGGGCGGAGCCTATGGA
AAAACGCCAGCAACGCGGCCTTTTTACGGTTCCTGGCCTTTTGCTGGCCTTTTGCTCACATGTTCTTTCC
TGCGTTATCCCCTGATTCTGTGGATAACCGTATTACCGCCTTTGAGTGAGCTGATACCGCTCGCCGCAGC
CGAACGACCGAGCGCAGCGAGTCAGTGAGCGAGGAAGCGGAAGGCGAGAGTAGGGAACTGCCAGGCATCA
AACTAAGCAGAAGGCCCCTGACGGATGGCCTTTTTGCGTTTCTACAAACTCTTTCTGTGTTGTAAAACGA
CGGCCAGTCTTAAGCTCGGGCCCCCTGGGCGGTTCTGATAACGAGTAATCGTTAATCCGCAAATAACGTA
AAAACCCGCTTCGGCGGGTTTTTTTATGGGGGGAGTTTAGGGAAAGAGCATTTGTCAGAATATTTAAGGG
CGCCTGTCACTTTGCTTGATATATGAGAATTATTTAACCTTATAAATGAGAAAAAAGCAACGCACTTTAA
ATAAGATACGTTGCTTTTTCGATTGATGAACACCTATAATTAAACTATTCATCTATTATTTATGATTTTT
TGTATATACAATATTTCTAGTTTGTTAAAGAGAATTAAGAAAATAAATCTCGAAAATAATAAAGGGAAAA
TCAGTTTTTGATATCAAAATTATACATGTCAACGATAATACAAAATATAATACAAACTATAAGATGTTAT
CAGTATTTATTATCATTTAGAATAAATTTTGTGTCGCCCTTAATTGTGAGCGGATAACAATTACGAGCTT
CATGCACAGTGGCGTTGACTCAATATTGGCCATTAGCCATATTATTCATTGGTTATATAGCATAAATCAA
TATTGGCTATTGGCCATTGCATACGTTGTATCTATATCATAATATGTACATTTATATTGGCTCATGTCCA
ATATGACCGCCATGTTGGCATTGATTATTGACTAGTTATTAATAGTAATCAATTACGGGGTCATTAGTTC
ATAGCCCATATATGGAGTTCCGCGTTACATAACTTACGGTAAATGGCCCGCCTGGCTGACCGCCCAACGA
CCCCCGCCCATTGACGTCAATAATGACGTATGTTCCCATAGTAACGCCAATAGGGACTTTCCATTGACGT
CAATGGGTGGAGTATTTACGGTAAACTGCCCACTTGGCAGTACATCAAGTGTATCATATGCCAAGTACGC
CCCCTATTGACGTCAATGACGGTAAATGGCCCGCCTGGCATTATGCCCAGTACATGACCTTATGGGACTT
TCCTACTTGGCAGTACATCTACGTATTAGTCATCGCTATTACCATGGTGATGCGGTTTTGGCAGTACATC
AATGGGCGTGGATAGCGGTTTGACTCACGGGGATTTCCAAGTCTCCACCCCATTGACGTCAATGGGAGTT
TGTTTTGGCACCAAAATCAACGGGACTTTCCAAAATGTCGTAACAACTCCGCCCCATTGACGCAAATGGG
CGGTAGGCGTGTACGGTGGGAGGTCTATATAAGCAGAGCTCGTTTAGTGAACCGTCAGATCGCCTGGAGA
CGCCATCCACGCTGTTTTGACCTCCATAGAAGACACCGGGACCGATCCAGCCTCCGCGGCCGGGAACGGT
GCATTGGAACGCGGATTCCCCGTGCCAAGAGTGACGTAAGTACCGCCTATAGAGTCTATAGGCCCACCCC
CTTGGCTTCGTTAGAACGCGGCTACAATTAATACATAACCTTATGTATCATACACATACGATTTAGGTGA
CACTATAGAATAACATCCACTTTGCCTTTCTCTCCACAGGTGTCCACTCCCAGGTCCAACTGCACCTCGG
TTCTATCGAAAACGCGCCTGCTAGCGCCACCATGAAGACCATCATTGCCCTGAGCTACATCTTCTGCCTG
GTGTTCGCTGCGGCCGCCCAACCTGAGCAGAAGGCCTCTAATCTGATCGGCACCTACAGACACGTGGACA
GAGCTACAGGCCAGGTGCTGACCTGTGATAAGTGTCCTGCCGGCACATACGTGTCCGAGCACTGTACCAA
TACCAGCCTGAGAGTGTGCAGCAGCTGCCCTGTGGGCACCTTCACAAGACACGAGAACGGCATCGAGAAG
TGCCACGACTGTAGCCAGCCTTGTCCTTGGCCTATGATCGAGAAACTGCCTTGCGCCGCTCTGACCGACA
GAGAGTGTACTTGCCCTCCTGGCATGTTCCAGAGCAATGCCACATGTGCCCCTCACACAGTGTGTCCTGT
TGGCTGGGGCGTCAGAAAGAAGGGCACAGAAACTGAGGACGTGCGGTGCAAGCAGTGCGCCAGAGGCACA
TTTTCTGATGTGCCCAGCAGCGTGATGAAGTGCAAGGCCTACACCGACTGCCTGAGCCAGAACCTGGTGG
TCATCAAGCCCGGCACCAAAGAAACCGACAACGTGTGTGGCACCCTGCCTAGCTTTAGCAGCAGCACATC
ACCTTCTCCAGGCACCGCCATCTTTCCCAGGCCTGAGCACATGGAAACACACGAGGTGCCAAGCAGCACC
TACGTGCCAAAGGGCATGAACAGCACCGAGAGCAATAGCTCTGCCAGCGTGCGGCCTAAGGTGCTGTCTA
GCATTCAAGAGGGCACCGTGCCTGACAACACCTCTTCCGCCAGAGGGAAAGAAGATGTGAACAAGACCCT
GCCAAATCTGCAGGTCGTGAACCACCAGCAGGGACCCCACCACAGACACATTCTGAAGCTGCTGCCCAGC
ATGGAAGCCACAGGCGGAGAGAAGTCTAGCACCCCTATCAAGGGCCCCAAGAGAGGACACCCCAGACAGA
ACCTGCACAAGCACTTCGACATCAACGAGCATGGCGCGCCGGGCGGCGACAAGACCCACACCTGCCCCCC
CTGCCCAGCTCCAGAACTGCTGGGAGGGCCTTCCGTGTTCCTGTTCCCCCCCAAGCCCAAGGACACCCTG
ATGATCAGCAGGACCCCCGAGGTGACCTGCGTGGTGGTGGCCGTGTCCCACGAGGACCCAGAGGTGAAGT
TCAACTGGTACGTGGACGGCGTGGAGGTGCACAACGCCAAGACCAAGCCCAGAGAGGAGCAGTACAACAG
CACCTACAGGGTGGTGTCCGTGCTGACCGTGCTGCACCAGGACTGGCTGAACGGCAAAGAATACAAGTGC
AAAGTCTCCAACAAGGCCCTGGCTGCCCCAATCGAAAAGACAATCAGCAAGGCCAAGGGCCAGCCACGGG
AGCCCCAGGTGTACACCCTGCCCCCCAGCCGGGAGGAGATGACCAAGAACCAGGTGTCCCTGACCTGTCT
GGTGAAGGGCTTCTACCCCAGCGATATCGCCGTGGAGTGGGAGAGCAACGGCCAGCCCGAGAACAACTAC
AAGACCACCCCCCCAGTGCTGGACAGCGACGGCAGCTTCTTCCTGTACAGCAAGCTGACCGTGGACAAGT
CCAGGTGGCAGCAGGGCAACGTGTTCAGCTGCAGCGTGATGCACGAGGCCCTGCACAACCACTACACCCA
GAAGTCCCTGAGCCTGAGCCCCGGCGGCAGCGGTCTTAATGATATTTTCGAGGCTCAGAAGATTGAGTGG
CATGAACACCACCACCATCACCACTAAGGCCGGCCTGTAGTCACTGGCACAACGCGTTACCCGGTAAGCC
AATCGGGTATACACGGTCGTCATACTGCAGACAGGGTTCTTCTACTTTGCAAGATAGTCTTGAGTAGTAA
AATAAATAGATAGAGAAAATCAGCCTCGACTGTGCCTTCTAGTTGCCAGCCATCTGTTGTTTGCCCCTCC
CCCGTGCCTTCCTTGACCCTGGAAGGTGCCACTCCCACTGTCCTTTCCTAATAAAATGAGGAAATTGCAT
CACAACACTCAACCCTATCTCGGTCTATTCTTTTGATTTATAAGGGATTTTGCCGATTTCGGCCTATTGG
TTAAAAAATGAGCTGATTTAACAAAAATTTAACGCGAATTAATTCTGTGGAATGTGTGTCAGTTAGGGTG
TGGAAAGTCCCCAGGCTCCCCAGCAGGCAGAAGTATGCAAAGCATGCATCTCAATTAGTCAGCAACCAGG
TGTGGAAAGTCCCCAGGCTCCCCAGCAGGCAGAAGTATGCAAAGCATGCATCTCAATTAGTCAGCAACCA
TAGTCCCGCCCCTAACTCCGCCCATCCCGCCCCTAACTCCGCCCAGTTCCGCCCATTCTCCGCCCCATGG
CTGACTAATTTTTTTTATTTATGCAGAGGCCGAGGCCGCCTCTGCCTCTGAGCTATTCCAGAAGTAGTGA
GGAGGCTTTTTTGGAGGCCTAGGCTTTTGCAAAAAGCTCCCGGGAGCTTGTATATCCATTTTCGGATCTG
ATCAGCACGTGTTGACAATTAATCATCGGCATAGTATATCGGCATAGTATAATACGACAAGGTGAGGAAC
TAAACCATGACCGAGTACAAGCCCACGGTGCGCCTCGCCACCCGCGACGACGTCCCCAGGGCCGTACGCA
CCCTCGCCGCCGCGTTCGCCGACTACCCCGCCACGCGCCACACCGTCGATCCGGACCGCCACATCGAGCG
GGTCACCGAGCTGCAAGAACTCTTCCTCACGCGCGTCGGGCTCGACATCGGCAAGGTGTGGGTCGCGGAC
GACGGCGCCGCGGTGGCGGTCTGGACCACGCCGGAGAGCGTCGAAGCGGGGGCGGTGTTCGCCGAGATCG
GCCCGCGCATGGCCGAGTTGAGCGGTTCCCGGCTGGCCGCGCAGCAACAGATGGAAGGCCTCCTGGCGCC
GCACCGGCCCAAGGAGCCCGCGTGGTTCCTGGCCACCGTCGGCGTCTCGCCCGACCACCAGGGCAAGGGT
CTGGGCAGCGCCGTCGTGCTCCCCGGAGTGGAGGCGGCCGAGCGCGCCGGGGTGCCCGCCTTCCTGGAGA
CATCCGCGCCCCGCAACCTCCCCTTCTACGAGCGGCTCGGCTTCACCGTCACCGCCGACGTCGAGGTGCC
CGAAGGACCGCGCACCTGGTGCATGACCCGCAAGCCCGGTGCCTGACACGTGCTACGAGATTTCGATTCC
ACCGCCGCCTTCTATGAAAGGTTGGGCTTCGGAATCGTTTTCCGGGACGCCGGCTGGATGATCCTCCAGC
GCGGGGATCTCATGCTGGAGTTCTTCGCCCACCCCAACTTGTTTATTGCAGCTTATAATGGTTACAAATA
AAGCAATAGCATCACAAATTTCACAAATAAAGCATTTTTTTCACTGCATTCTAGTTGTGGTTTGTCCAAA
CTCATCAATGTATCTTATCATGTCTGTATACCGTCGACCTCTAGCTAGAGCTTGGCGTAATCATGGTCAT
TACCAATGCTTAATCAGTGAGGCACCTATCTCAGCGATCTGTCTATTTCGTTCATCCATAGTTGCCTGAC
TCCCCGTCGTGTAGATAACTACGATACGGGAGGGCTTACCATCTGGCCCCAGCGCTGCGATGATACCGCG
AGAACCACGCTCACCGGCTCCGGATTTATCAGCAATAAACCAGCCAGCCGGAAGGGCCGAGCGCAGAAGT
GGTCCTGCAACTTTATCCGCCTCCATCCAGTCTATTAATTGTTGCCGGGAAGCTAGAGTAAGTAGTTCGC
CAGTTAATAGTTTGCGCAACGTTGTTGCCATCGCTACAGGCATCGTGGTGTCACGCTCGTCGTTTGGTAT
GGCTTCATTCAGCTCCGGTTCCCAACGATCAAGGCGAGTTACATGATCCCCCATGTTGTGCAAAAAAGCG
GTTAGCTCCTTCGGTCCTCCGATCGTTGTCAGAAGTAAGTTGGCCGCAGTGTTATCACTCATGGTTATGG
CAGCACTGCATAATTCTCTTACTGTCATGCCATCCGTAAGATGCTTTTCTGTGACTGGTGAGTACTCAAC
CAAGTCATTCTGAGAATAGTGTATGCGGCGACCGAGTTGCTCTTGCCCGGCGTCAATACGGGATAATACC
GCGCCACATAGCAGAACTTTAAAAGTGCTCATCATTGGAAAACGTTCTTCGGGGCGAAAACTCTCAAGGA
TCTTACCGCTGTTGAGATCCAGTTCGATGTAACCCACTCGTGCACCCAACTGATCTTCAGCATCTTTTAC
TTTCACCAGCGTTTCTGGGTGAGCAAAAACAGGAAGGCAAAATGCCGCAAAAAAGGGAATAAGGGCGACA
CGGAAATGTTGAATACTCATATTCTTCCTT
Features (pLannotate 1.2.2; 21 found; start..end, strand, type, name):
    119..143     -  CDS            KanR (fragment): aminoglycoside phosphotransferase; aph(3')-Ia; confers resistance to kanamycin
    254..842     +  rep_origin     ori: high-copy-number ColE1/pMB1/pBR322/pUC origin of replication
   1067..1084    +  terminator     rrnB T2 terminator (fragment): transcription terminator T2 from the E. coli rrnB gene
   1109..1128    -  CDS            lacZα (fragment): LacZα fragment of β-galactosidase; lacZ fragment
   1584..1600    +  protein_bind   lac operator: The lac repressor binds to the lac operator to inhibit transcription in E. coli. This inhibition can be relieved by adding lactose or isopropyl-β-D-thiogalactopyranoside (IPTG). lac repressor encoded by lacI
   1843..2146    +  enhancer       CMV enhancer: human cytomegalovirus immediate early enhancer
   2147..2350    +  promoter       CMV promoter: human cytomegalovirus (CMV) immediate early promoter
   2486..2529    +  intron         CMV intron (fragment): modified intron A from human cytomegalovirus
   2581..2599    +  promoter       SP6 promoter: promoter for bacteriophage SP6 RNA polymerase
   2603..2640    +  CDS            IgH signal sequence (fragment): signal sequence from the mouse immunoglobulin heavy chain variable region
   2680..3672    +  CDS            TNFRSF21 (fragment): TNR21_HUMAN - Also known as DR6. Experimental evidence at protein level: Swiss-Prot protein existence level 1. Promotes apoptosis, possibly via a pathway that involves the activation of NF-kappa-B. Can also promote apoptosis mediated by BAX and by the release of cytochrome c from the mitochondria into the cytoplasm. Plays a role in neuronal apoptosis, including apoptosis in response to amyloid peptides derived from APP, and is required for both normal cell body death and axonal pruning. Trophic-factor deprivation triggers the cleavage of surface APP by beta-secretase to release sAPP- beta whic
   3688..4365    +  CDS            IGHG1 (fragment): IGHG1_HUMAN - Experimental evidence at protein level: Swiss-Prot protein existence level 1. Constant region of immunoglobulin heavy chains. Immunoglobulins, also known as antibodies, are membrane-bound or secreted glycoproteins produced by B lymphocytes. In the recognition phase of humoral immunity, the membrane-bound immunoglobulins serve as receptors which, upon binding of a specific antigen, trigger the clonal expansion and differentiation of B lymphocytes into immunoglobulins- secreting plasma cells. Secreted immunoglobulins mediate the effector phase of humoral immunity, which results in
   4580..4691    +  polyA_signal   bGH poly(A) signal: bovine growth hormone polyadenylation signal
   4692..4800    +  rep_origin     f1 ori (fragment): f1 bacteriophage origin of replication; arrow indicates direction of (+) strand synthesis
   4814..5143    +  promoter       SV40 promoter: SV40 enhancer and early promoter
   5191..5238    +  promoter       EM7 promoter: synthetic bacterial promoter&nbsp
   5257..5856    +  CDS            PuroR (fragment): puromycin N-acetyltransferase; pac from Streptomyces; confers resistance to puromycin
   5866..5991    +  CDS            ble (fragment): BLE_KLEPN - Experimental evidence at protein level: Swiss-Prot protein existence level 1. Binding protein with a strong affinity to the bleomycin family of antibiotics. Binds to CL990; an antimitotic-antibiotic compound. From Klebsiella pneumoniae.
   5986..6107    +  polyA_signal   SV40 poly(A) signal: SV40 polyadenylation signal
   6160..7020    -  CDS            AmpR: β-lactamase; bla; confers resistance to ampicillin, carbenicillin, and related antibiotics
   7023..89      -  promoter       AmpR promoter (fragment) (across the origin): bla
