[The description below was written by a language model from this plasmid's Addgene catalogue record and pLannotate feature annotations shown in this document.]
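Description:
pD649-HAsp-TNFRSF21-Fc(DAPA)-AviTag-6xHis is a mammalian expression plasmid of about 7 kb built on the pD649 backbone, designed to produce the extracellular domain of human TNFRSF21 (also called DR6 or CD358) as a secreted Fc fusion protein. It is maintained in E. coli at high copy through a ColE1/pUC-type origin and selected with ampicillin via a β-lactamase gene. Transcription in mammalian cells is driven by the CMV immediate-early enhancer and promoter, followed by a fragment of CMV intron A. An SP6 phage promoter just upstream of the coding region provides a priming site and the option of in vitro transcription. A bGH polyadenylation signal terminates the transcript.

The open reading frame begins with a secretion signal: the name indicates an HA signal peptide, although the automated annotation matched part of this region to a mouse immunoglobulin heavy-chain leader. The TNFRSF21 ectodomain follows, cloned between retained restriction sites and fused in frame to a human IgG1 Fc segment. This Fc carries the D265A and P329A (DAPA) substitutions, which are generally used to reduce Fc effector interactions. The catalogue lists a C-terminal AviTag for site-specific enzymatic biotinylation and a 6xHis tag for metal-affinity purification; these are not individually annotated in the feature table.

A second cassette places a puromycin N-acetyltransferase gene under SV40 early and EM7 promoters with an SV40 poly(A) signal, which could allow selection of transfected cells. Small fragments of KanR, lacZα, ble and f1 ori appear to be nonfunctional backbone remnants. The depositor notes that some plasmids in the collection may carry an IS4-like transposase element upstream of the CMV promoter. The construct belongs to a set made for mapping interactions between human cell-surface proteins.
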