Addgene plasmid #156748: pD649-HAsp-TNFRSF21-Fc(DAPA)-AviTag-6xHis
Purpose: Mammalian expression of cell-surface protein extracellular domain fused to Fc(DAPA)-Avi-6xHis. Protein is secreted from cells.
Depositing lab: Chris Garcia. Depositing organization: Stanford University. Publication: A Human IgSF Cell-Surface Interactome Reveals a Complex Network of Protein-Protein Interactions. Wojtowicz WM, Vielmetter J, Fernandes RA, Siepe DH, Eastman CL, Chisholm GB, Cox S, Klock H, Anderson PW, Rue SM, Miller JJ, Glaser SM, Bragstad ML, Vance J, Lam AW, Lesley SA, Zinn K, Garcia KC. Cell. 2020 Aug 20;182(4):1027-1043.e17. doi: 10.1016/j.cell.2020.07.025. PubMed 32822567.
Backbone
  Vector backbone: pD649
  Backbone size w/o insert (bp): 6106
  Vector type: Mammalian Expression
Growth in bacteria
  Bacterial resistance: Ampicillin, 100 μg/mL
  Growth temperature: 37°C
  Growth strain: DH5alpha
  Copy number: High Copy
Gene/Insert
  Gene/Insert name: TNFRSF21 (alt name: TNR21)
  Species: H. sapiens (human)
  Insert size (bp): 924
  Mutation: Fc region of human IgG contains D265A and P329A mutations (DAPA)
  Entrez Gene: TNFRSF21 (a.k.a. BM-018, CD358, DR6)
  Promoter: CMV/SP6
  Tag / fusion protein: Fc(DAPA)-AviTag-6xHis (C terminal on backbone)
  Cloning method: Restriction Enzyme; 5′ cloning site GCGGCCGC (not destroyed); 3′ cloning site GGCGCGCC (not destroyed)
  Sequencing primers: 5′ ATTTAGGTGACACTATAG; 3′ CACGTACCAGTTGAACTTCACC
Resource information
  A portion of this plasmid was derived from a plasmid made by: synthesis by ThermoFisher
Terms and licenses: Academic/Nonprofit Terms; Industry Terms: Not Available to Industry
Depositor comments: Some plasmids in this collection may have an IS4-like element ISVsa5 family transposase upstream of the CMV promoter.
How to cite: pD649-HAsp-TNFRSF21-Fc(DAPA)-AviTag-6xHis was a gift from Chris Garcia (Addgene plasmid # 156748 ; http://n2t.net/addgene:156748 ; RRID:Addgene_156748)
