>Addgene plasmid #156748 | pD649-HAsp-TNFRSF21-Fc(DAPA)-AviTag-6xHis | depositor partial sequence | sequence record 302606 | insert (extracellular domain)
CAACCTGAGCAGAAGGCCTCTAATCTGATCGGCACCTACAGACACGTGGACAGAGCTACAGGCCAGGTGC
TGACCTGTGATAAGTGTCCTGCCGGCACATACGTGTCCGAGCACTGTACCAATACCAGCCTGAGAGTGTG
CAGCAGCTGCCCTGTGGGCACCTTCACAAGACACGAGAACGGCATCGAGAAGTGCCACGACTGTAGCCAG
CCTTGTCCTTGGCCTATGATCGAGAAACTGCCTTGCGCCGCTCTGACCGACAGAGAGTGTACTTGCCCTC
CTGGCATGTTCCAGAGCAATGCCACATGTGCCCCTCACACAGTGTGTCCTGTTGGCTGGGGCGTCAGAAA
GAAGGGCACAGAAACTGAGGACGTGCGGTGCAAGCAGTGCGCCAGAGGCACATTTTCTGATGTGCCCAGC
AGCGTGATGAAGTGCAAGGCCTACACCGACTGCCTGAGCCAGAACCTGGTGGTCATCAAGCCCGGCACCA
AAGAAACCGACAACGTGTGTGGCACCCTGCCTAGCTTTAGCAGCAGCACATCACCTTCTCCAGGCACCGC
CATCTTTCCCAGGCCTGAGCACATGGAAACACACGAGGTGCCAAGCAGCACCTACGTGCCAAAGGGCATG
AACAGCACCGAGAGCAATAGCTCTGCCAGCGTGCGGCCTAAGGTGCTGTCTAGCATTCAAGAGGGCACCG
TGCCTGACAACACCTCTTCCGCCAGAGGGAAAGAAGATGTGAACAAGACCCTGCCAAATCTGCAGGTCGT
GAACCACCAGCAGGGACCCCACCACAGACACATTCTGAAGCTGCTGCCCAGCATGGAAGCCACAGGCGGA
GAGAAGTCTAGCACCCCTATCAAGGGCCCCAAGAGAGGACACCCCAGACAGAACCTGCACAAGCACTTCG
ACATCAACGAGCAT
